>Addgene plasmid #19508 | pcDNA5/FRT/TO V5 HSPH2 | depositor full sequence | sequence record 9144 | Author sequence
GACGGATCGGGAGATCTCCCGATCCCCTATGGTGCACTCTCAGTACAATCTGCTCTGATGCCGCATAGTT
AAGCCAGTATCTGCTCCCTGCTTGTGTGTTGGAGGTCGCTGAGTAGTGCGCGAGCAAAATTTAAGCTACA
ACAAGGCAAGGCTTGACCGACAATTGCATGAAGAATCTGCTTAGGGTTAGGCGTTTTGCGCTGCTTCGCG
ATGTACGGGCCAGATATACGCGTTGACATTGATTATTGACTAGTTATTAATAGTAATCAATTACGGGGTC
ATTAGTTCATAGCCCATATATGGAGTTCCGCGTTACATAACTTACGGTAAATGGCCCGCCTGGCTGACCG
CCCAACGACCCCCGCCCATTGACGTCAATAATGACGTATGTTCCCATAGTAACGCCAATAGGGACTTTCC
ATTGACGTCAATGGGTGGAGTATTTACGGTAAACTGCCCACTTGGCAGTACATCAAGTGTATCATATGCC
AAGTACGCCCCCTATTGACGTCAATGACGGTAAATGGCCCGCCTGGCATTATGCCCAGTACATGACCTTA
TGGGACTTTCCTACTTGGCAGTACATCTACGTATTAGTCATCGCTATTACCATGGTGATGCGGTTTTGGC
AGTACATCAATGGGCGTGGATAGCGGTTTGACTCACGGGGATTTCCAAGTCTCCACCCCATTGACGTCAA
TGGGAGTTTGTTTTGGCACCAAAATCAACGGGACTTTCCAAAATGTCGTAACAACTCCGCCCCATTGACG
CAAATGGGCGGTAGGCGTGTACGGTGGGAGGTCTATATAAGCAGAGCTCTCCCTATCAGTGATAGAGATC
TCCCTATCAGTGATAGAGATCGTCGACGAGCTCGTTTAGTGAACCGTCAGATCGCCTGGAGACGCCATCC
ACGCTGTTTTGACCTCCATAGAAGACACCGGGACCGATCCAGCCTCCGGACTCTAGCGTTTAAACTTAAG
CTTGAATTCACCATGGGTAAGCCTATCCCTAACCCTCTCCTCGGTCTCGATTCTACGGGATCCACTAGTC
CAGTGTGGTGGAATTCTGCAGATATCACCATGTCGGTGGTGGGCATAGACCTGGGCTTCCAGAGCTGCTA
CGTCGCTGTGGCCCGCGCCGGCGGCATCGAGACTATCGCTAATGAGTATAGCGACCGCTGCACGCCGGCT
TGCATTTCTTTTGGTCCTAAGAATCGTTCAATTGGAGCAGCAGCTAAAAGCCAGGTAATTTCTAATGCAA
AGAACACAGTCCAAGGATTTAAAAGATTCCATGGCCGAGCATTCTCTGATCCATTTGTGGAGGCAGAAAA
ATCTAACCTTGCATATGATATTGTGCAGTTGCCTACAGGATTAACAGGTATAAAGGTGACATATATGGAG
GAAGAGCGAAATTTTACCACTGAGCAAGTGACTGCCATGCTTTTGTCCAAACTGAAGGAGACAGCCGAAA
GTGTTCTTAAGAAGCCTGTAGTTGACTGTGTTGTTTCGGTTCCTTGTTTCTATACTGATGCAGAAAGACG
ATCAGTGATGGATGCAACACAGATTGCTGGTCTTAATTGCTTGCGATTAATGAATGAAACCACTGCAGTT
GCTCTTGCATATGGAATCTATAAGCAGGATCTTCCTGCCTTAGAAGAGAAACCAAGAAATGTAGTTTTTG
TAGACATGGGCCACTCTGCTTATCAAGTTTCTGTATGTGCATTTAATAGAGGAAAACTGAAAGTTCTGGC
CACTGCATTTGACACGACATTGGGAGGTAGAAAATTTGATGAAGTGTTAGTAAATCACTTCTGTGAAGAA
TTTGGGAAGAAATACAAGCTAGACATTAAGTCCAAAATCCGTGCATTATTACGACTCTCTCAGGAGTGTG
AGAAACTCAAGAAATTGATGAGTGCAAATGCTTCAGATCTCCCTTTGAGCATTGAATGTTTTATGAATGA
TGTTGATGTATCTGGAACTATGAATAGAGGCAAATTTCTGGAGATGTGCAATGATCTCTTAGCTAGAGTG
GAGCCACCACTTCGTAGTGTTTTGGAACAAACCAAGTTAAAGAAAGAAGATATTTATGCAGTGGAGATAG
TTGGTGGTGCTACACGAATCCCTGCGGTAAAAGAGAAGATCAGCAAATTTTTCGGTAAAGAACTTAGTAC
AACATTAAATGCTGATGAAGCTGTCACTCGAGGCTGTGCATTGCAGTGTGCCATCTTATCGCCTGCTTTC
AAAGTCAGAGAATTTTCTATCACTGATGTAGTACCATATCCAATATCTCTGAGATGGAATTCTCCAGCTG
AAGAAGGGTCAAGTGACTGTGAAGTCTTTTCCAAAAATCATGCTGCTCCTTTCTCTAAAGTTCTTACATT
TTATAGAAAGGAACCTTTCACTCTTGAGGCCTACTACAGCTCTCCTCAGGATTTGCCCTATCCAGATCCT
GCTATAGCTCAGTTTTCAGTTCAGAAAGTCACTCCTCAGTCTGATGGCTCCAGTTCAAAAGTGAAAGTCA
AAGTTCGAGTAAATGTCCATGGCATTTTCAGTGTGTCCAGTGCATCTTTAGTGGAGGTTCACAAGTCTGA
GGAAAATGAGGAGCCAATGGAAACAGATCAGAATGCAAAGGAGGAAGAGAAGATGCAAGTGGACCAGGAG
GAACCACATGTTGAAGAGCAACAGCAGCAGACACCAGCAGAAAATAAGGCAGAGTCTGAAGAAATGGAGA
CCTCTCAAGCTGGATCCAAGGATAAAAAGATGGACCAACCACCCCAAGCCAAGAAGGCAAAAGTGAAGAC
CAGTACTGTGGACCTGCCAATCGAGAATCAGCTATTATGGCAGATAGACAGAGAGATGCTCAACTTGTAC
ATTGAAAATGAGGGTAAGATGATCATGCAGGATAAACTGGAGAAGGAGCGGAATGATGCTAAGAACGCAG
TGGAGGAATATGTGTATGAAATGAGAGACAAGCTTAGTGGTGAATATGAGAAGTTTGTGAGTGAAGATGA
TCGTAACAGTTTTACTTTGAAACTGGAAGATACTGAAAATTGGTTGTATGAGGATGGAGAAGACCAGCCA
AAGCAAGTTTATGTTGATAAGTTGGCTGAATTAAAAAATCTAGGTCAACCTATTAAGATACGTTTCCAGG
AATCTGAAGAACGACCAAAATTATTTGAAGAACTAGGGAAACAGATCCAACAGTATATGAAAATAATCAG
CTCTTTCAAAAACAAGGAGGACCAGTATGATCATTTGGATGCTGCTGACATGACAAAGGTAGAAAAAAGC
ACAAATGAAGCAATGGAGTGGATGAATAACAAGCTAAATCTGCAGAACAAGCAGAGTTTGACCATGGATC
CAGTTGTCAAGTCAAAAGAGATTGAAGCTAAAATTAAGGAGCTGACAAGTACTTGTAGCCCTATAATTTC
AAAGCCCAAACCCAAAGTGGAACCTCCAAAAGAGGAACAAAAAAATGCAGAGCAGAATGGACCAGTGGAT
GGACAAGGAGACAACCCAGGCCCCCAGGCTGCTGAGCAGGGTACAGACACAGCTGTGCCTTCGGATTCAG
ACAAGAAGCTTCCTGAAATGGACATTGATTGATTCCGCGGCCGCTCGAGTCTAGAGGGCCCGTTTAAACC
CGCTGATCAGCCTCGACTGTGCCTTCTAGTTGCCAGCCATCTGTTGTTTGCCCCTCCCCCGTGCCTTCCT
TGACCCTGGAAGGTGCCACTCCCACTGTCCTTTCCTAATAAAATGAGGAAATTGCATCGCATTGTCTGAG
TAGGTGTCATTCTATTCTGGGGGGTGGGGTGGGGCAGGACAGCAAGGGGGAGGATTGGGAAGACAATAGC
AGGCATGCTGGGGATGCGGTGGGCTCTATGGCTTCTGAGGCGGAAAGAACCAGCTGGGGCTCTAGGGGGT
ATCCCC
[124 nt withheld, positions 3927-4050]
C
[91 nt withheld, positions 4052-4142]
AGGGTGATGGTTCACGTACCTAGAAGTTCCTATTCCGAAGTTCCTATTCTCTAGAAAGTATAGGAACTTC
CTTGGCCAAAAAGCCTGAACTCACCGCGACGTCTGTCGAGAAGTTTCTGATCGAAAAGTTCGACAGCGTC
TCCGACCTGATGCAGCTCTCGGAGGGCGAAGAATCTCGTGCTTTCAGCTTCGATGTAGGAGGGCGTGGAT
ATGTCCTGCGGGTAAATAGCTGCGCCGATGGTTTCTACAAAGATCGTTATGTTTATCGGCACTTTGCATC
GGCCGCGCTCCCGATTCCGGAAGTGCTTGACATTGGGGAATTCAGCGAGAGCCTGACCTATTGCATCTCC
CGCCGTGCACAGGGTGTCACGTTGCAAGACCTGCCTGAAACCGAACTGCCCGCTGTTCTGCAGCCGGTCG
CGGAGGCCATGGATGCGATCGCTGCGGCCGATCTTAGCCAGACGAGCGGGTTCGGCCCATTCGGACCGCA
AGGAATCGGTCAATACACTACATGGCGTGATTTCATATGCGCGATTGCTGATCCCCATGTGTATCACTGG
CAAACTGTGATGGACGACACCGTCAGTGCGTCCGTCGCGCAGGCTCTCGATGAGCTGATGCTTTGGGCCG
AGGACTGCCCCGAAGTCCGGCACCTCGTGCACGCGGATTTCGGCTCCAACAATGTCCTGACGGACAATGG
CCGCATAACAGCGGTCATTGACTGGAGCGAGGCGATGTTCGGGGATTCCCAATACGAGGTCGCCAACATC
TTCTTCTGGAGGCCGTGGTTGGCTTGTATGGAGCAGCAGACGCGCTACTTCGAGCGGAGGCATCCGGAGC
TTGCAGGATCGCCGCGGCTCCGGGCGTATATGCTCCGCATTGGTCTTGACCAACTCTATCAGAGCTTGGT
TGACGGCAATTTCGATGATGCAGCTTGGGCGCAGGGTCGATGCGACGCAATCGTCCGATCCGGAGCCGGG
ACTGTCGGGCGTACACAAATCGCCCGCAGAAGCGCGGCCGTCTGGACCGATGGCTGTGTAGAAGTACTCG
CCGATAGTGGAAACCGACGCCCCAGCACTCGTCCGAGGGCAAAGGAATAGCACGTACTACGAGATTTCGA
TTCCACCGCCGCCTTCTATGAAAGGTTGGGCTTCGGAATCGTTTTCCGGGACGCCGGCTGGATGATCCTC
CAGCGCGGGGATCTCATGCTGGAGTTCTTCGCCCACCCCAACTTGTTTATTGCAGCTTATAATGGTTACA
AATAAAGCAATAGCATCACAAATTTCACAAATAAAGCATTTTTTTCACTGCATTCTAGTTGTGGTTTGTC
CAAACTCATCAATGTATCTTATCATGTCTGTATACCGTCGACCTCTAGCTAGAGCTTGGCGTAATCATGG
TCATAGCTGTTTCCTGTGTGAAATTGTTATCCGCTCACAATTCCACACAACATACGAGCCGGAAGCATAA
AGTGTAAAGCCTGGGGTGCCTAATGAGTGAGCTAACTCACATTAATTGCGTTGCGCTCACTGCCCGCTTT
CCAGTCGGGAAACCTGTCGTGCCAGCTGCATTAATGAATCGGCCAACGCGCGGGGAGAGGCGGTTTGCGT
ATTGGGCGCTCTTCCGCTTCCTCGCTCACTGACTCGCTGCGCTCGGTCGTTCGGCTGCGGCGAGCGGTAT
CAGCTCACTCAAAGGCGGTAATACGGTTATCCACAGAATCAGGGGATAACGCAGGAAAGAACATGTGAGC
AAAAGGCCAGCAAAAGGCCAGGAACCGTAAAAAGGCCGCGTTGCTGGCGTTTTTCCATAGGCTCCGCCCC
CCTGACGAGCATCACAAAAATCGACGCTCAAGTCAGAGGTGGCGAAACCCGACAGGACTATAAAGATACC
AGGCGTTTCCCCCTGGAAGCTCCCTCGTGCGCTCTCCTGTTCCGACCCTGCCGCTTACCGGATACCTGTC
CGCCTTTCTCCCTTCGGGAAGCGTGGCGCTTTCTCATAGCTCACGCTGTAGGTATCTCAGTTCGGTGTAG
GTCGTTCGCTCCAAGCTGGGCTGTGTGCACGAACCCCCCGTTCAGCCCGACCGCTGCGCCTTATCCGGTA
ACTATCGTCTTGAGTCCAACCCGGTAAGACACGACTTATCGCCACTGGCAGCAGCCACTGGTAACAGGAT
TAGCAGAGCGAGGTATGTAGGCGGTGCTACAGAGTTCTTGAAGTGGTGGCCTAACTACGGCTACACTAGA
AGAACAGTATTTGGTATCTGCGCTCTGCTGAAGCCAGTTACCTTCGGAAAAAGAGTTGGTAGCTCTTGAT
CCGGCAAACAAACCACCGCTGGTAGCGGTGGTTTTTTTGTTTGCAAGCAGCAGATTACGCGCAGAAAAAA
AGGATCTCAAGAAGATCCTTTGATCTTTTCTACGGGGTCTGACGCTCAGTGGAACGAAAACTCACGTTAA
GGGATTTTGGTCATGAGATTATCAAAAAGGATCTTCACCTAGATCCTTTTAAATTAAAAATGAAGTTTTA
AATCAATCTAAAGTATATATGAGTAAACTTGGTCTGACAGTTACCAATGCTTAATCAGTGAGGCACCTAT
CTCAGCGATCTGTCTATTTCGTTCATCCATAGTTGCCTGACTCCCCGTCGTGTAGATAACTACGATACGG
GAGGGCTTACCATCTGGCCCCAGTGCTGCAATGATACCGCGAGACCCACGCTCACCGGCTCCAGATTTAT
CAGCAATAAACCAGCCAGCCGGAAGGGCCGAGCGCAGAAGTGGTCCTGCAACTTTATCCGCCTCCATCCA
GTCTATTAATTGTTGCCGGGAAGCTAGAGTAAGTAGTTCGCCAGTTAATAGTTTGCGCAACGTTGTTGCC
ATTGCTACAGGCATCGTGGTGTCACGCTCGTCGTTTGGTATGGCTTCATTCAGCTCCGGTTCCCAACGAT
CAAGGCGAGTTACATGATCCCCCATGTTGTGCAAAAAAGCGGTTAGCTCCTTCGGTCCTCCGATCGTTGT
CAGAAGTAAGTTGGCCGCAGTGTTATCACTCATGGTTATGGCAGCACTGCATAATTCTCTTACTGTCATG
CCATCCGTAAGATGCTTTTCTGTGACTGGTGAGTACTCAACCAAGTCATTCTGAGAATAGTGTATGCGGC
GACCGAGTTGCTCTTGCCCGGCGTCAATACGGGATAATACCGCGCCACATAGCAGAACTTTAAAAGTGCT
CATCATTGGAAAACGTTCTTCGGGGCGAAAACTCTCAAGGATCTTACCGCTGTTGAGATCCAGTTCGATG
TAACCCACTCGTGCACCCAACTGATCTTCAGCATCTTTTACTTTCACCAGCGTTTCTGGGTGAGCAAAAA
CAGGAAGGCAAAATGCCGCAAAAAAGGGAATAAGGGCGACACGGAAATGTTGAATACTCATACTCTTCCT
TTTTCAATATTATTGAAGCATTTATCAGGGTTATTGTCTCATGAGCGGATACATATTTGAATGTATTTAG
AAAAATAAACAAATAGGGGTTCCGCGCACATTTCCCCGAAAAGTGCCACCTGACGTC
Features (pLannotate 1.2.2; 22 found; start..end, strand, type, name):
     28..80      -  misc_feature   bom (fragment): basis of mobility region from pBR322
    235..614     +  enhancer       CMV enhancer: human cytomegalovirus immediate early enhancer
    615..818     +  promoter       CMV promoter: human cytomegalovirus (CMV) immediate early promoter
    820..839     +  promoter       PLtetO-1 promoter (fragment): modified phage lambda PL promoter with tet operator sites (Lutz and Bujard, 1997)
    841..860     +  promoter       PLtetO-1 promoter (fragment): modified phage lambda PL promoter with tet operator sites (Lutz and Bujard, 1997)
    868..901     +  promoter       TRE3GV promoter (fragment): 3rd-generation Tet-responsive promoter that can be activated by binding of Tet-On® 3G, optimized for retroviral and lentiviral vectors
    996..1037    +  CDS            V5 tag: epitope tag from simian virus 5
   1080..3599    +  CDS            HSPA4: HSP74_HUMAN - Also known as APG2. Experimental evidence at protein level: Swiss-Prot protein existence level 1. From Homo sapiens (Human).
   3657..3881    +  polyA_signal   bGH poly(A) signal: bovine growth hormone polyadenylation signal
   3885..3906    +  promoter       SV40 promoter (fragment): SV40 enhancer and early promoter
   3927..4160    +  rep_origin     f1 ori (fragment) (sequence partly withheld): f1 bacteriophage origin of replication; arrow indicates direction of (+) strand synthesis
   4165..4212    +  protein_bind   FRT: FLP-mediated recombination occurs in the 8-bp core sequence TCTAGAAA (Turan and Bode, 2011). FLP recombinase from the Saccharomyces cerevisiae 2μ plasmid
   4220..5242    +  CDS            HygR: aminoglycoside phosphotransferase from E. coli; aph(4)-Ia; confers resistance to hygromycin
   5252..5377    +  CDS            ble (fragment): BLE_KLEPN - Experimental evidence at protein level: Swiss-Prot protein existence level 1. Binding protein with a strong affinity to the bleomycin family of antibiotics. Binds to CL990; an antimitotic-antibiotic compound. From Klebsiella pneumoniae.
   5372..5493    +  polyA_signal   SV40 poly(A) signal: SV40 polyadenylation signal
   5566..5582    -  protein_bind   lac operator: The lac repressor binds to the lac operator to inhibit transcription in E. coli. This inhibition can be relieved by adding lactose or isopropyl-β-D-thiogalactopyranoside (IPTG). lac repressor encoded by lacI
   5590..5620    -  promoter       lac promoter: promoter for the E. coli lac operon
   5635..5656    -  protein_bind   CAP binding site: CAP binding activates transcription in the presence of cAMP. E. coli catabolite activator protein
   5669..5761    -  CDS            lacI (fragment): lac repressor; lacI; The lac repressor binds to the lac operator to inhibit transcription in E. coli. This inhibition can be relieved by adding lactose or isopropyl-β-D-thiogalactopyranoside (IPTG).
   5944..6532    -  rep_origin     ori: high-copy-number ColE1/pMB1/pBR322/pUC origin of replication
   6703..7563    -  CDS            AmpR: β-lactamase; bla; confers resistance to ampicillin, carbenicillin, and related antibiotics
   7564..7668    -  promoter       AmpR promoter: bla
