>Addgene plasmid #19508 | pcDNA5/FRT/TO V5 HSPH2 | addgene full sequence | sequence record 162063 | Addgene NGS Result
GACGGATCGGGAGATCTCCCGATCCCCTATGGTGCACTCTCAGTACAATCTGCTCTGATGCCGCATAGTT
AAGCCAGTATCTGCTCCCTGCTTGTGTGTTGGAGGTCGCTGAGTAGTGCGCGAGCAAAATTTAAGCTACA
ACAAGGCAAGGCTTGACCGACAATTGCATGAAGAATCTGCTTAGGGTTAGGCGTTTTGCGCTGCTTCGCG
ATGTACGGGCCAGATATACGCGTTGACATTGATTATTGACTAGTTATTAATAGTAATCAATTACGGGGTC
ATTAGTTCATAGCCCATATATGGAGTTCCGCGTTACATAACTTACGGTAAATGGCCCGCCTGGCTGACCG
CCCAACGACCCCCGCCCATTGACGTCAATAATGACGTATGTTCCCATAGTAACGCCAATAGGGACTTTCC
ATTGACGTCAATGGGTGGAGTATTTACGGTAAACTGCCCACTTGGCAGTACATCAAGTGTATCATATGCC
AAGTACGCCCCCTATTGACGTCAATGACGGTAAATGGCCCGCCTGGCATTATGCCCAGTACATGACCTTA
TGGGACTTTCCTACTTGGCAGTACATCTACGTATTAGTCATCGCTATTACCATGGTGATGCGGTTTTGGC
AGTACATCAATGGGCGTGGATAGCGGTTTGACTCACGGGGATTTCCAAGTCTCCACCCCATTGACGTCAA
TGGGAGTTTGTTTTGGCACCAAAATCAACGGGACTTTCCAAAATGTCGTAACAACTCCGCCCCATTGACG
CAAATGGGCGGTAGGCGTGTACGGTGGGAGGTCTATATAAGCAGAGCTCTCCCTATCAGTGATAGAGATC
TCCCTATCAGTGATAGAGATCGTCGACGAGCTCGTTTAGTGAACCGTCAGATCGCCTGGAGACGCCATCC
ACGCTGTTTTGACCTCCATAGAAGACACCGGGACCGATCCAGCCTCCGGACTCTAGCGTTTAAACTTAAG
CTTGAATTCACCATGGGTAAGCCTATCCCTAACCCTCTCCTCGGTCTCGATTCTACGGGATCCACTAGTC
CAGTGTGGTGGAATTCTGCAGATATCACCATGTCGGTGGTGGGCATAGACCTGGGCTTCCAGAGCTGCTA
CGTCGCTGTGGCCCGCGCCGGCGGCATCGAGACTATCGCTAATGAGTATAGCGACCGCTGCACGCCGGCT
TGCATTTCTTTTGGTCCTAAGAATCGTTCAATTGGAGCAGCAGCTAAAAGCCAGGTAATTTCTAATGCAA
AGAACACAGTCCAAGGATTTAAAAGATTCCATGGCCGAGCATTCTCTGATCCATTTGTGGAGGCAGAAAA
ATCTAACCTTGCATATGATATTGTGCAGTTGCCTACAGGATTAACAGGTATAAAGGTGACATATATGGAG
GAAGAGCGAAATTTTACCACTGAGCAAGTGACTGCCATGCTTTTGTCCAAACTGAAGGAGACAGCCGAAA
GTGTTCTTAAGAAGCCTGTAGTTGACTGTGTTGTTTCGGTTCCTTGTTTCTATACTGATGCAGAAAGACG
ATCAGTGATGGATGCAACACAGATTGCTGGTCTTAATTGCTTGCGATTAATGAATGAAACCACTGCAGTT
GCTCTTGCATATGGAATCTATAAGCAGGATCTTCCTGCCTTAGAAGAGAAACCAAGAAATGTAGTTTTTG
TAGACATGGGCCACTCTGCTTATCAAGTTTCTGTATGTGCATTTAATAGAGGAAAACTGAAAGTTCTGGC
CACTGCATTTGACACGACATTGGGAGGTAGAAAATTTGATGAAGTGCTAGTAAATCACTTCTGTGAAGAA
TTTGGGAAGAAATACAAGCTAGACATTAAGTCCAAAATCCGTGCATTATTACGACTCTCTCAGGAGTGTG
AGAAACTCAAGAAATTGATGAGTGCAAATGCTTCAGATCTCCCTTTGAGCATTGAATGTTTTATGAATGA
TGTTGATGTATCTGGAACTATGAATAGAGGCAAATTTCTGGAGATGTGCAATGATCTCTTAGCTAGAGTG
GAGCCACCACTTCGTAGTGTTTTGGAACAAACCAAGTTAAAGAAAGAAGATATTTATGCAGTGGAGATAG
TTGGTGGTGCTACACGAATCCCTGCGGTAAAAGAGAAGATCAGCAAATTTTTCGGTAAAGAACTTAGTAC
AACATTAAATGCTGATGAAGCTGTCACTCGAGGCTGTGCATTGCAGTGTGCCATCTTATCGCCTGCTTTC
AAAGTCAGAGAATTTTCTATCACTGATGTAGTACCATATCCAATATCTCTGAGATGGAATTCTCCAGCTG
AAGAAGGGTCAAGTGACTGTGAAGTCTTTTCCAAAAATCATGCTGCTCCTTTCTCTAAAGTTCTTACATT
TTATAGAAAGGAACCTTTCACTCTTGAGGCCTACTACAGCTCTCCTCAGGATTTGCCCTATCCAGATCCT
GCTATAGCTCAGTTTTCAGTTCAGAAAGTCACTCCTCAGTCTGATGGCTCCAGTTCAAAAGTGAAAGTCA
AAGTTCGAGTAAATGTCCATGGCATTTTCAGTGTGTCCAGTGCATCTTTAGTGGAGGTTCACAAGTCTGA
GGAAAATGAGGAGCCAATGGAAACAGATCAGAATGCAAAGGAGGAAGAGAAGATGCAAGTGGACCAGGAG
GAACCACATGTTGAAGAGCAACAGCAGCAGACACCAGCAGAAAATAAGGCAGAGTCTGAAGAAATGGAGA
CCTCTCAAGCTGGATCCAAGGATAAAAAGATGGACCAACCACCCCAAGCCAAGAAGGCAAAAGTGAAGAC
CAGTACTGTGGACCTGCCAATCGAGAACCAGCTATTATGGCAGATAGACAGAGAGATGCTCAACTTGTAC
ATTGAAAATGAGGGTAAGATGATCATGCAGGATAAACTGGAGAAGGAGCGGAATGATGCTAAGAACGCAG
TGGAGGAATATGTGTATGAAATGAGAGACAAGCTTAGTGGTGAATATGAGAAGTTTGTGAGTGAAGATGA
TCGTAACAGTTTTACTTTGAAACTGGAAGATACTGAAAATTGGTTGTATGAGGATGGAGAAGACCAGCCA
AAGCAAGTTTATGTTGATAAGTTGGCTGAATTAAAAAATCTAGGCCAACCTATTAAGATACGTTTCCAGG
AATCTGAAGAACGACCAAAATTATTTGAAGAACTAGGGAAACAGATCCAACAGTATATGAAAATAATCAG
CTCTTTCAAAAACAAGGAGGACCAGTATGATCATTTGGATGCTGCTGACATGACAAAGGTAGAAAAAAGC
ACAAATGAAGCAATGGAGTGGATGAATAACAAGCTAAATCTGCAGAACAAGCAGAGTTTGACCATGGATC
CAGTTGTCAAGTCAAAAGAGATTGAAGCTAAAATTAAGGAGCTGACAAGTACTTGTAGCCCTATAATTTC
AAAGCCCAAACCCAAAGTGGAACCTCCAAAAGAGGAACAAAAAAAATGCAGAGCAGAATGGACCAGTGGA
TGGACAAGGAGACAACCCAGGCCCCCAGGCTGCTGAGCAGGGTACAGACACAGCTGTGCCTTCGGATTCA
GACAAGAAGCTTCCTGAAATGGACATTGATTGATTCCGCGGCCGCTCGAGTCTAGAGGGCCCGTTTAAAC
CCGCTGATCAGCCTCGACTGTGCCTTCTAGTTGCCAGCCATCTGTTGTTTGCCCCTCCCCCGTGCCTTCC
TTGACCCTGGAAGGTGCCACTCCCACTGTCCTTTCCTAATAAAATGAGGAAATTGCATCGCATTGTCTGA
GTAGGTGTCATTCTATTCTGGGGGGTGGGGTGGGGCAGGACAGCAAGGGGGAGGATTGGGAAGACAATAG
CAGGCATGCTGGGGATGCGGTGGGCTCTATGGCTTCTGAGGCGGAAAGAACCAGCTGGGGCTCTAGGGGG
TATCCCC
[124 nt withheld, positions 3928-4051]
C
[91 nt withheld, positions 4053-4143]
AGGGTGATGGTTCACGTACCTAGAAGTTCCTATTCCGAAGTTCCTATTCTCTAGAAAGTATAGGAACTTC
CTTGGCCAAAAAGCCTGAACTCACCGCGACGTCTGTCGAGAAGTTTCTGATCGAAAAGTTCGACAGCGTC
TCCGACCTGATGCAGCTCTCGGAGGGCGAAGAATCTCGTGCTTTCAGCTTCGATGTAGGAGGGCGTGGAT
ATGTCCTGCGGGTAAATAGCTGCGCCGATGGTTTCTACAAAGATCGTTATGTTTATCGGCACTTTGCATC
GGCCGCGCTCCCGATTCCGGAAGTGCTTGACATTGGGGAATTCAGCGAGAGCCTGACCTATTGCATCTCC
CGCCGTGCACAGGGTGTCACGTTGCAAGACCTGCCTGAAACCGAACTGCCCGCTGTTCTGCAGCCGGTCG
CGGAGGCCATGGATGCGATCGCTGCGGCCGATCTTAGCCAGACGAGCGGGTTCGGCCCATTCGGACCGCA
AGGAATCGGTCAATACACTACATGGCGTGATTTCATATGCGCGATTGCTGATCCCCATGTGTATCACTGG
CAAACTGTGATGGACGACACCGTCAGTGCGTCCGTCGCGCAGGCTCTCGATGAGCTGATGCTTTGGGCCG
AGGACTGCCCCGAAGTCCGGCACCTCGTGCACGCGGATTTCGGCTCCAACAATGTCCTGACGGACAATGG
CCGCATAACAGCGGTCATTGACTGGAGCGAGGCGATGTTCGGGGATTCCCAATACGAGGTCGCCAACATC
TTCTTCTGGAGGCCGTGGTTGGCTTGTATGGAGCAGCAGACGCGCTACTTCGAGCGGAGGCATCCGGAGC
TTGCAGGATCGCCGCGGCTCCGGGCGTATATGCTCCGCATTGGTCTTGACCAACTCTATCAGAGCTTGGT
TGACGGCAATTTCGATGATGCAGCTTGGGCGCAGGGTCGATGCGACGCAATCGTCCGATCCGGAGCCGGG
ACTGTCGGGCGTACACAAATCGCCCGCAGAAGCGCGGCCGTCTGGACCGATGGCTGTGTAGAAGTACTCG
CCGATAGTGGAAACCGACGCCCCAGCACTCGTCCGAGGGCAAAGGAATAGCACGTACTACGAGATTTCGA
TTCCACCGCCGCCTTCTATGAAAGGTTGGGCTTCGGAATCGTTTTCCGGGACGCCGGCTGGATGATCCTC
CAGCGCGGGGATCTCATGCTGGAGTTCTTCGCCCACCCCAACTTGTTTATTGCAGCTTATAATGGTTACA
AATAAAGCAATAGCATCACAAATTTCACAAATAAAGCATTTTTTTCACTGCATTCTAGTTGTGGTTTGTC
CAAACTCATCAATGTATCTTATCATGTCTGTATACCGTCGACCTCTAGCTAGAGCTTGGCGTAATCATGG
TCATAGCTGTTTCCTGTGTGAAATTGTTATCCGCTCACAATTCCACACAACATACGAGCCGGAAGCATAA
AGTGTAAAGCCTGGGGTGCCTAATGAGTGAGCTAACTCACATTAATTGCGTTGCGCTCACTGCCCGCTTT
CCAGTCGGGAAACCTGTCGTGCCAGCTGCATTAATGAATCGGCCAACGCGCGGGGAGAGGCGGTTTGCGT
ATTGGGCGCTCTTCCGCTTCCTCGCTCACTGACTCGCTGCGCTCGGTCGTTCGGCTGCGGCGAGCGGTAT
CAGCTCACTCAAAGGCGGTAATACGGTTATCCACAGAATCAGGGGATAACGCAGGAAAGAACATGTGAGC
AAAAGGCCAGCAAAAGGCCAGGAACCGTAAAAAGGCCGCGTTGCTGGCGTTTTTCCATAGGCTCCGCCCC
CCTGACGAGCATCACAAAAATCGACGCTCAAGTCAGAGGTGGCGAAACCCGACAGGACTATAAAGATACC
AGGCGTTTCCCCCTGGAAGCTCCCTCGTGCGCTCTCCTGTTCCGACCCTGCCGCTTACCGGATACCTGTC
CGCCTTTCTCCCTTCGGGAAGCGTGGCGCTTTCTCATAGCTCACGCTGTAGGTATCTCAGTTCGGTGTAG
GTCGTTCGCTCCAAGCTGGGCTGTGTGCACGAACCCCCCGTTCAGCCCGACCGCTGCGCCTTATCCGGTA
ACTATCGTCTTGAGTCCAACCCGGTAAGACACGACTTATCGCCACTGGCAGCAGCCACTGGTAACAGGAT
TAGCAGAGCGAGGTATGTAGGCGGTGCTACAGAGTTCTTGAAGTGGTGGCCTAACTACGGCTACACTAGA
AGAACAGTATTTGGTATCTGCGCTCTGCTGAAGCCAGTTACCTTCGGAAAAAGAGTTGGTAGCTCTTGAT
CCGGCAAACAAACCACCGCTGGTAGCGGTGGTTTTTTTGTTTGCAAGCAGCAGATTACGCGCAGAAAAAA
AGGATCTCAAGAAGATCCTTTGATCTTTTCTACGGGGTCTGACGCTCAGTGGAACGAAAACTCACGTTAA
GGGATTTTGGTCATGAGATTATCAAAAAGGATCTTCACCTAGATCCTTTTAAATTAAAAATGAAGTTTTA
AATCAATCTAAAGTATATATGAGTAAACTTGGTCTGACAGTTACCAATGCTTAATCAGTGAGGCACCTAT
CTCAGCGATCTGTCTATTTCGTTCATCCATAGTTGCCTGACTCCCCGTCGTGTAGATAACTACGATACGG
GAGGGCTTACCATCTGGCCCCAGTGCTGCAATGATACCGCGAGACCCACGCTCACCGGCTCCAGATTTAT
CAGCAATAAACCAGCCAGCCGGAAGGGCCGAGCGCAGAAGTGGTCCTGCAACTTTATCCGCCTCCATCCA
GTCTATTAATTGTTGCCGGGAAGCTAGAGTAAGTAGTTCGCCAGTTAATAGTTTGCGCAACGTTGTTGCC
ATTGCTACAGGCATCGTGGTGTCACGCTCGTCGTTTGGTATGGCTTCATTCAGCTCCGGTTCCCAACGAT
CAAGGCGAGTTACATGATCCCCCATGTTGTGCAAAAAAGCGGTTAGCTCCTTCGGTCCTCCGATCGTTGT
CAGAAGTAAGTTGGCCGCAGTGTTATCACTCATGGTTATGGCAGCACTGCATAATTCTCTTACTGTCATG
CCATCCGTAAGATGCTTTTCTGTGACTGGTGAGTACTCAACCAAGTCATTCTGAGAATAGTGTATGCGGC
GACCGAGTTGCTCTTGCCCGGCGTCAATACGGGATAATACCGCGCCACATAGCAGAACTTTAAAAGTGCT
CATCATTGGAAAACGTTCTTCGGGGCGAAAACTCTCAAGGATCTTACCGCTGTTGAGATCCAGTTCGATG
TAACCCACTCGTGCACCCAACTGATCTTCAGCATCTTTTACTTTCACCAGCGTTTCTGGGTGAGCAAAAA
CAGGAAGGCAAAATGCCGCAAAAAAGGGAATAAGGGCGACACGGAAATGTTGAATACTCATACTCTTCCT
TTTTCAATATTATTGAAGCATTTATCAGGGTTATTGTCTCATGAGCGGATACATATTTGAATGTATTTAG
AAAAATAAACAAATAGGGGTTCCGCGCACATTTCCCCGAAAAGTGCCACCTGACGTC
Features (pLannotate 1.2.2; 22 found; start..end, strand, type, name):
     28..80      -  misc_feature   bom (fragment): basis of mobility region from pBR322
    235..614     +  enhancer       CMV enhancer: human cytomegalovirus immediate early enhancer
    615..818     +  promoter       CMV promoter: human cytomegalovirus (CMV) immediate early promoter
    820..839     +  promoter       PLtetO-1 promoter (fragment): modified phage lambda PL promoter with tet operator sites (Lutz and Bujard, 1997)
    841..860     +  promoter       PLtetO-1 promoter (fragment): modified phage lambda PL promoter with tet operator sites (Lutz and Bujard, 1997)
    868..901     +  promoter       TRE3GV promoter (fragment): 3rd-generation Tet-responsive promoter that can be activated by binding of Tet-On® 3G, optimized for retroviral and lentiviral vectors
    996..1037    +  CDS            V5 tag: epitope tag from simian virus 5
   1080..3473    +  CDS            HSPA4 (fragment): HSP74_HUMAN - Also known as APG2. Experimental evidence at protein level: Swiss-Prot protein existence level 1. From Homo sapiens (Human).
   3658..3882    +  polyA_signal   bGH poly(A) signal: bovine growth hormone polyadenylation signal
   3886..3907    +  promoter       SV40 promoter (fragment): SV40 enhancer and early promoter
   3928..4161    +  rep_origin     f1 ori (fragment) (sequence partly withheld): f1 bacteriophage origin of replication; arrow indicates direction of (+) strand synthesis
   4166..4213    +  protein_bind   FRT: FLP-mediated recombination occurs in the 8-bp core sequence TCTAGAAA (Turan and Bode, 2011). FLP recombinase from the Saccharomyces cerevisiae 2μ plasmid
   4221..5243    +  CDS            HygR: aminoglycoside phosphotransferase from E. coli; aph(4)-Ia; confers resistance to hygromycin
   5253..5378    +  CDS            ble (fragment): BLE_KLEPN - Experimental evidence at protein level: Swiss-Prot protein existence level 1. Binding protein with a strong affinity to the bleomycin family of antibiotics. Binds to CL990; an antimitotic-antibiotic compound. From Klebsiella pneumoniae.
   5373..5494    +  polyA_signal   SV40 poly(A) signal: SV40 polyadenylation signal
   5567..5583    -  protein_bind   lac operator: The lac repressor binds to the lac operator to inhibit transcription in E. coli. This inhibition can be relieved by adding lactose or isopropyl-β-D-thiogalactopyranoside (IPTG). lac repressor encoded by lacI
   5591..5621    -  promoter       lac promoter: promoter for the E. coli lac operon
   5636..5657    -  protein_bind   CAP binding site: CAP binding activates transcription in the presence of cAMP. E. coli catabolite activator protein
   5670..5762    -  CDS            lacI (fragment): lac repressor; lacI; The lac repressor binds to the lac operator to inhibit transcription in E. coli. This inhibition can be relieved by adding lactose or isopropyl-β-D-thiogalactopyranoside (IPTG).
   5945..6533    -  rep_origin     ori: high-copy-number ColE1/pMB1/pBR322/pUC origin of replication
   6704..7564    -  CDS            AmpR: β-lactamase; bla; confers resistance to ampicillin, carbenicillin, and related antibiotics
   7565..7669    -  promoter       AmpR promoter: bla
