[The description below was written by a language model from this plasmid's Addgene catalogue record and pLannotate feature annotations shown in this document.]
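Description:
pcDNA5/FRT/TO V5 HSPH2 is a mammalian expression plasmid built on the Invitrogen pcDNA5/FRT/TO backbone, carrying the human HSPA4 cDNA (heat shock 70 kDa protein 4, also called HSPH2 or APG-2, a member of the HSP110 family) with an N-terminal V5 epitope tag. The insert was cloned between EcoRV and NotI sites. It sits downstream of the CMV immediate-early enhancer/promoter. Two short tet operator matches directly follow this promoter, which the annotation software labels as PLtetO-1 and TRE fragments. In cells expressing the Tet repressor, this arrangement keeps transcription off until tetracycline or doxycycline is added. In cells lacking the repressor the promoter acts constitutively. A bGH polyadenylation signal terminates the transcript. In bacteria the plasmid is maintained through a high-copy ColE1/pUC-type origin and ampicillin resistance.

Downstream of the expression cassette, an FRT site lies immediately before a hygromycin resistance coding sequence followed by an SV40 poly(A) signal, and no complete promoter is annotated in front of it. This is the standard design for FLP-mediated integration. Recombination into a genomic FRT site in a suitable host line places the hygromycin gene behind a resident promoter, so hygromycin selects for single-copy, site-specific integrants. The plasmid therefore suits both transient transfection and the generation of isogenic, inducible stable lines.

The construct belongs to a human HSPH/HSPA/DNAJ chaperone expression library. The depositor notes that the genes were amplified from a pooled reference RNA derived from ten cell lines, so polymorphisms may be present, and that clones were verified only for gene identity. The two sequence records differ by one nucleotide in length. The depositor sequence annotates a full-length HSPA4 reading frame, whereas the repository's sequencing result matches it only as a fragment that ends earlier.
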