Addgene plasmid #19508: pcDNA5/FRT/TO V5 HSPH2
Depositing lab: Harm Kampinga. Depositing organization: University Medical Center Groningen. Publication: Computational analysis of the human HSPH/HSPA/DNAJ family and cloning of a human HSPH/HSPA/DNAJ expression library. Hageman J, Kampinga HH. Cell Stress Chaperones. 2009 Jan;14(1):1-21. doi: 10.1007/s12192-008-0060-2. Epub 2008 Aug 7. PubMed 18686016.
Backbone
  Vector backbone: pcDNA5/FRT/TO
  Backbone manufacturer: Invitrogen
  Backbone size w/o insert (bp): 5137
  Vector type: Mammalian Expression
  Selectable markers: Hygromycin
Growth in bacteria
  Bacterial resistance: Ampicillin, 100 μg/mL
  Growth temperature: 37°C
  Growth strain: DH5alpha
  Copy number: High Copy
Gene/Insert
  Gene/Insert name: heat shock 70kDa protein 4 (alt names: HSPH2; HSPA4, APG-2; HSP110; RY; hsp70; hsp70RY; HS24/P52; MGC131852)
  Species: H. sapiens (human)
  Insert size (bp): 2609
  Entrez Gene: HSPA4 (a.k.a. APG-2, HEL-S-5a, HS24/P52, HSPH2, RY, hsp70, hsp70RY)
  Tag / fusion protein: V5 (N terminal on insert)
  Cloning method: Restriction Enzyme; 5′ cloning site EcoRV (not destroyed); 3′ cloning site NotI (not destroyed)
  Sequencing primers: 5′ LNCX; 3′ BGH-rev
Terms and licenses: Academic/Nonprofit Terms; Industry Terms: Not Available to Industry
Depositor comments: Part of the HSP110 gene family Disclaimer: For cloning the various HSP genes, the Stratagene reference RNA for cDNA synthesis was used and genes were amplified from this mixture that originates from 10 different cell lines from different somatic origin and ultimately coming from 10 different individuals. This strategy was used to maximize the chance for the presence of individual HSP transcripts. Users must be aware that this mixture thus represents 20 complete haploid genomes, meaning that for each individual gene there might be polymorphisms that could potentially have functional consequences. The library was sequence verified only for the presence of the correct gene.
How to cite: pcDNA5/FRT/TO V5 HSPH2 was a gift from Harm Kampinga (Addgene plasmid # 19508)
