>Addgene plasmid #19508 | pcDNA5/FRT/TO V5 HSPH2 | addgene partial sequence | sequence record 159996 | LNCX 5'-AGCTCGTTTAGTGAACCGTCAGATC-3'
TTTGACCTCCATAGAAGACACCGGGACCGATCCAGCCTCCGGACTCTAGCGTTTAAACTTAAGCTTGAAT
TCACCATGGGTAAGCCTATCCCTAACCCTCTCCTCGGTCTCGATTCTACGGGATCCACTAGTCCAGTGTG
GTGGAATTCTGCAGATATCACCATGTCGGTGGTGGGCATAGACCTGGGCTTCCAGAGCTGCTACGTCGCT
GTGGCCCGCGCCGGCGGCATCGAGACTATCGCTAATGAGTATAGCGACCGCTGCACGCCGGCTTGCATTT
CTTTTGGTCCTAAGAATCGTTCAATTGGAGCAGCAGCTAAAAGCCAGGTAATTTCTAATGCAAAGAACAC
AGTCCAAGGATTTAAAAGATTCCATGGCCGAGCATTCTCTGATCCATTTGTGGAGGCAGAAAAATCTAAC
CTTGCATATGATATTGTGCAGTTGCCTACAGGATTAACAGGTATAAAGGTGACATATATGGAGGAAGAGC
GAAATTTTACCACTGAGCAAGTGACTGCCATGCTTTTGTCCAAACTGAAGGAGACAGCCGAAAGTGTTCT
TAAGAAGCCTGTAGTTGACTGTGTTGTTTCGGTTCCTTGTTTCTATACTGATGCAGAAAGACGATCAGTG
ATGGATGCAACACAGATTGCTGGTCTTAATTGCTTGCGATTAATGAATGAAACCACTGCAGTTGCTCTTG
CATATGGAATCTATAAGCAGGATCTTCCTGCCTTAGAAGAGAAACCAAGAAATGTAGTTTTTGTAGACAT
GGGCCACTCTGCTTATCAAGTTTCTGTATG
