>Addgene plasmid #19508 | pcDNA5/FRT/TO V5 HSPH2 | addgene partial sequence | sequence record 160000 | BGH-rev 5'-TAGAAGGCACAGTCGAGG-3'
TCGAGCGGCCGCGGAATCAATCAATGTCCATTTCAGGAAGCTTCTTGTCTGAATCCGAAGGCACAGCTGT
GTCTGTACCCTGCTCAGCAGCCTGGGGGCCTGGGTTGTCTCCTTGTCCATCCACTGGTCCATTCTGCTCT
GCATTTTTTTTGTTCCTCTTTTGGAGGTTCCACTTTGGGTTTGGGCTTTGAAATTATAGGGCTACAAGTA
CTTGTCAGCTCCTTAATTTTAGCTTCAATCTCTTTTGACTTGACAACTGGATCCATGGTCAAACTCTGCT
TGTTCTGCAGATTTAGCTTGTTATTCATCCACTCCATTGCTTCATTTGTGCTTTTTTCTACCTTTGTCAT
GTCAGCAGCATCCAAATGATCATACTGGTCCTCCTTGTTTTTGAAAGAGCTGATTATTTTCATATACTGT
TGGATCTGTTTCCCTAGTTCTTCAAATAATTTTGGTCGTTCTTCAGATTCCTGGAAACGTATCTTAATAG
GTTGGCCTAGATTTTTTAATTCAGCCAACTTATCAACATAAACTTGCTTTGGCTGGTCTTCTCCATCCTC
ATACAACCAATTTTCAGTATCTTCCAGTTTCAAAGTAAAACTGTTACGATCATCTTCACTCACAAACTTC
TCATATTCACCACTAAGCTTGTCTCTCATTTCATACACATATTCCTCCACTGCGTTCTTAGCATCATTCC
GCTCCTTCTCCAGTTTATCCTGCATGATCATCTTACCCTCATTTTCAATGTACAAGTTGAGCATCTCTCT
GTCTATCTGCCATAATAGCTGGTTCTCGATTGGCAGGTCCACAGTACTGGTCTT
